Addgene plasmid #82917: pDONR223_EGFR_p.ELREA746del_T790M
Purpose: Gateway Donor vector containing EGFR, part of the Target Accelerator Plasmid Collection.
Depositing lab: Jesse Boehm & Matthew Meyerson & David Root. Depositing organization: Broad Institute. Publication: High-throughput Phenotyping of Lung Cancer Somatic Mutations. Berger AH, Brooks AN, Wu X, Shrestha Y, Chouinard C, Piccioni F, Bagul M, Kamburov A, Imielinski M, Hogstrom L, Zhu C, Yang X, Pantel S, Sakai R, Watson J, Kaplan N, Campbell JD, Singh S, Root DE, Narayan R, Natoli T, Lahr DL, Tirosh I, Tamayo P, Getz G, Wong B, Doench J, Subramanian A, Golub TR, Meyerson M, Boehm JS. Cancer Cell. 2016 Aug 8;30(2):214-28. doi: 10.1016/j.ccell.2016.06.022. Epub 2016 Jul 28. PubMed 27478040.
Backbone
  Vector backbone: pDONR223
  Backbone manufacturer: Invitrogen
  Vector type: Gateway Entry vector
Growth in bacteria
  Bacterial resistance: Spectinomycin, 50 μg/mL
  Growth temperature: 37°C
  Growth strain: DH5alpha
  Copy number: High Copy
Gene/Insert
  Gene/Insert name: EGFR
  Species: H. sapiens (human)
  Mutation: T790M; p.ELREA746del
  GenBank ID: NM_005228
  Entrez Gene: EGFR (a.k.a. ERBB, ERBB1, ERRP, HER1, NISBD2, NNCIS, PIG61, mENA)
  Promoter: None
  Cloning method: Gateway Cloning
  Sequencing primers: 5′ M13pUC-fwd; 3′ M13-Rev
Terms and licenses: Academic/Nonprofit Terms; Industry Terms: Not Available to Industry
Depositor comments: CLOSED (stop codon immediately follows insert)
How to cite: pDONR223_EGFR_p.ELREA746del_T790M was a gift from Jesse Boehm & Matthew Meyerson & David Root (Addgene plasmid # 82917 ; http://n2t.net/addgene:82917 ; RRID:Addgene_82917)
