[The description below was written by a language model from this plasmid's Addgene catalogue record and pLannotate feature annotations shown in this document.]
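Description:
pDONR223_EGFR_p.ELREA746del_T790M is a Gateway entry clone built on the Invitrogen pDONR223 backbone and carrying a mutant human EGFR open reading frame. It is a bacterial propagation and shuttling plasmid rather than an expression vector. It replicates in E. coli from a high-copy ColE1/pUC-type origin and is selected with spectinomycin through the aadA (SmR) aminoglycoside adenylyltransferase gene. This gene sits downstream of a fragment of a class 1 integron Pc promoter and a short remnant of a gentamicin resistance gene. The other annotated backbone elements are rrnB T1 and T2 transcription terminators, small lacZα and lacI fragments, and a T7 promoter lying just outside the insert on the reverse strand.

The payload is the EGFR coding sequence (reference NM_005228), annotated as the receptor precursor, and it combines two lung cancer-associated changes. One is the exon 19 in-frame deletion of residues ELREA starting at position 746, a kinase-activating alteration. The other is T790M, the gatekeeper substitution known for conferring resistance to first-generation EGFR tyrosine kinase inhibitors. The ORF is flanked by two attL recombination sites, both of which the automated annotation labels as an attL variant. These sites allow LR Clonase-mediated transfer into any compatible Gateway destination vector. No promoter drives the insert in this plasmid, so expression depends on the chosen destination vector. The clone is "closed": a stop codon immediately follows the ORF, which permits native or N-terminally tagged expression but rules out C-terminal fusions.

The plasmid belongs to the Target Accelerator Plasmid Collection, a set of wild-type and mutant alleles assembled for high-throughput functional phenotyping of somatic mutations found in lung cancer.
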