Features (pLannotate 1.2.2; 12 found; start..end, strand, type, name):
     38..74      -  CDS            lacZα (fragment): LacZα fragment of β-galactosidase; lacZ fragment
     91..186     +  protein_bind   attL3: mutant version of attL; recombination site for the Gateway® LR reaction LR Clonase™
    189..3806    +  CDS            EGFR: precursor of human epidermal growth factor receptor
   3808..3903    -  protein_bind   attL3: mutant version of attL; recombination site for the Gateway® LR reaction LR Clonase™
   3922..3940    -  promoter       T7 promoter: promoter for bacteriophage T7 RNA polymerase
   4130..4153    +  promoter       Pc promoter (fragment): intI1 (promoter lies within the coding sequence); class 1 integron promoter
   4329..4385    +  CDS            GmR (fragment): gentamycin acetyltransferase; aacC1; confers resistance to gentamycin
   4392..5183    +  CDS            SmR: aminoglycoside adenylyltransferase (Murphy, 1985); aadA; confers resistance to spectinomycin and streptomycin
   5276..5864    +  rep_origin     ori: high-copy-number ColE1/pMB1/pBR322/pUC origin of replication
   6047..6139    +  CDS            lacI (fragment): lac repressor; lacI; The lac repressor binds to the lac operator to inhibit transcription in E. coli. This inhibition can be relieved by adding lactose or isopropyl-β-D-thiogalactopyranoside (IPTG).
   6194..6221    -  terminator     rrnB T2 terminator: transcription terminator T2 from the E. coli rrnB gene
   6353..6396    +  terminator     rrnB T1 terminator: Escherichia coli rrnB; transcription terminator T1 from the E. coli rrnB gene
>Addgene plasmid #82917 | pDONR223_EGFR_p.ELREA746del_T790M | addgene full sequence | sequence record 161732 | Addgene NGS Result
GGCAGTTCCCTACTCTCGCGTTAACGCTAGCATGGATGTTTTCCCAGTCACGACGTTGTAAAACGACGGC
CAGTCTTAAGCTCGGGCCCCAAATAATGATTTTATTTTGACTGATAGTGACCTGTTCGTTGCAACAAATT
GATGAGCAATGCTTTTTTATAATGCCAACTTTGTACAAAAAAGTTGGCATGCGACCCTCCGGGACGGCCG
GGGCAGCGCTCCTGGCGCTGCTGGCTGCGCTCTGCCCGGCGAGTCGGGCTCTGGAGGAAAAGAAAGTTTG
CCAAGGCACGAGTAACAAGCTCACGCAGTTGGGCACTTTTGAAGATCATTTTCTCAGCCTCCAGAGGATG
TTCAATAACTGTGAGGTGGTCCTTGGGAATTTGGAAATTACCTATGTGCAGAGGAATTATGATCTTTCCT
TCTTAAAGACCATCCAGGAGGTGGCTGGTTATGTCCTCATTGCCCTCAACACAGTGGAGCGAATTCCTTT
GGAAAACCTGCAGATCATCAGAGGAAATATGTACTACGAAAATTCCTATGCCTTAGCAGTCTTATCTAAC
TATGATGCAAATAAAACCGGACTGAAGGAGCTGCCCATGAGAAATTTACAGGAAATCCTGCATGGCGCCG
TGCGGTTCAGCAACAACCCTGCCCTGTGCAACGTGGAGAGCATCCAGTGGCGGGACATAGTCAGCAGTGA
CTTTCTCAGCAACATGTCGATGGACTTCCAGAACCACCTGGGCAGCTGCCAAAAGTGTGATCCAAGCTGT
CCCAATGGGAGCTGCTGGGGTGCAGGAGAGGAGAACTGCCAGAAACTGACCAAAATCATCTGTGCCCAGC
AGTGCTCCGGGCGCTGCCGTGGCAAGTCCCCCAGTGACTGCTGCCACAACCAGTGTGCTGCAGGCTGCAC
AGGCCCCCGGGAGAGCGACTGCCTGGTCTGCCGCAAATTCCGAGACGAAGCCACGTGCAAGGACACCTGC
CCCCCACTCATGCTCTACAACCCCACCACGTACCAGATGGATGTGAACCCCGAGGGCAAATACAGCTTTG
GTGCCACCTGCGTGAAGAAGTGTCCCCGTAATTATGTGGTGACAGATCACGGCTCGTGCGTCCGAGCCTG
TGGGGCCGACAGCTATGAGATGGAGGAAGACGGCGTCCGCAAGTGTAAGAAGTGCGAAGGGCCTTGCCGC
AAAGTGTGTAACGGAATAGGTATTGGTGAATTTAAAGACTCACTCTCCATAAATGCTACGAATATTAAAC
ACTTCAAAAACTGCACCTCCATCAGTGGCGATCTCCACATCCTGCCGGTGGCATTTAGGGGTGACTCCTT
CACACATACTCCTCCTCTGGATCCACAGGAACTGGATATTCTGAAAACCGTAAAGGAAATCACAGGGTTT
TTGCTGATTCAGGCTTGGCCTGAAAACAGGACGGACCTCCATGCCTTTGAGAACCTAGAAATCATACGCG
GCAGGACCAAGCAACATGGTCAGTTTTCTCTTGCAGTCGTCAGCCTGAACATAACATCCTTGGGATTACG
CTCCCTCAAGGAGATAAGTGATGGAGATGTGATAATTTCAGGAAACAAAAATTTGTGCTATGCAAATACA
ATAAACTGGAAAAAACTGTTTGGGACCTCCGGTCAGAAAACCAAAATTATAAGCAACAGAGGTGAAAACA
GCTGCAAGGCCACAGGCCAGGTCTGCCATGCCTTGTGCTCCCCCGAGGGCTGCTGGGGCCCGGAGCCCAG
GGACTGCGTCTCTTGCCGGAATGTCAGCCGAGGCAGGGAATGCGTGGACAAGTGCAACCTTCTGGAGGGT
GAGCCAAGGGAGTTTGTGGAGAACTCTGAGTGCATACAGTGCCACCCAGAGTGCCTGCCTCAGGCCATGA
ACATCACCTGCACAGGACGGGGACCAGACAACTGTATCCAGTGTGCCCACTACATTGACGGCCCCCACTG
CGTCAAGACCTGCCCGGCAGGAGTCATGGGAGAAAACAACACCCTGGTCTGGAAGTACGCAGACGCCGGC
CATGTGTGCCACCTGTGCCATCCAAACTGCACCTACGGATGCACTGGGCCAGGTCTTGAAGGCTGTCCAA
CGAATGGGCCTAAGATCCCGTCCATCGCCACTGGGATGGTGGGGGCCCTCCTCTTGCTGCTGGTGGTGGC
CCTGGGGATCGGCCTCTTCATGCGAAGGCGCCACATCGTTCGGAAGCGCACGCTGCGGAGGCTGCTGCAG
GAGAGGGAGCTTGTGGAGCCTCTTACACCCAGTGGAGAAGCTCCCAACCAAGCTCTCTTGAGGATCTTGA
AGGAAACTGAATTCAAAAAGATCAAAGTGCTGGGCTCCGGTGCGTTCGGCACGGTGTATAAGGGACTCTG
GATCCCAGAAGGTGAGAAAGTTAAAATTCCCGTCGCTATCAAAACATCTCCGAAAGCCAACAAGGAAATC
CTCGATGAAGCCTACGTGATGGCCAGCGTGGACAACCCCCACGTGTGCCGCCTGCTGGGCATCTGCCTCA
CCTCCACCGTGCAACTCATCATGCAGCTCATGCCCTTCGGCTGCCTCCTGGACTATGTCCGGGAACACAA
AGACAATATTGGCTCCCAGTACCTGCTCAACTGGTGTGTGCAGATCGCAAAGGGCATGAACTACTTGGAG
GACCGTCGCTTGGTGCACCGCGACCTGGCAGCCAGGAACGTACTGGTGAAAACACCGCAGCATGTCAAGA
TCACAGATTTTGGGCTGGCCAAACTGCTGGGTGCGGAAGAGAAAGAATACCATGCAGAAGGAGGCAAAGT
GCCTATCAAGTGGATGGCATTGGAATCAATTTTACACAGAATCTATACCCACCAGAGTGATGTCTGGAGC
TACGGGGTGACCGTTTGGGAGTTGATGACCTTTGGATCCAAGCCATATGACGGAATCCCTGCCAGCGAGA
TCTCCTCCATCCTGGAGAAAGGAGAACGCCTCCCTCAGCCACCCATATGTACCATCGATGTCTACATGAT
CATGGTCAAGTGCTGGATGATAGACGCAGATAGTCGCCCAAAGTTCCGTGAGTTGATCATCGAATTCTCC
AAAATGGCCCGAGACCCCCAGCGCTACCTTGTCATTCAGGGGGATGAAAGAATGCATTTGCCAAGTCCTA
CAGACTCCAACTTCTACCGTGCCCTGATGGATGAAGAAGACATGGACGACGTGGTGGATGCCGACGAGTA
CCTCATCCCACAGCAGGGCTTCTTCAGCAGCCCCTCCACGTCACGGACTCCCCTCCTGAGCTCTCTGAGT
GCAACCAGCAACAATTCCACCGTGGCTTGCATTGATAGAAATGGGCTGCAAAGCTGTCCCATCAAGGAAG
ACAGCTTCTTGCAGCGATACAGCTCAGACCCCACAGGCGCCTTGACTGAGGACAGCATAGACGACACCTT
CCTCCCAGTGCCTGAATACATAAACCAGTCCGTTCCCAAAAGGCCCGCTGGCTCTGTGCAGAATCCTGTC
TATCACAATCAGCCTCTGAACCCCGCGCCCAGCAGAGACCCACACTACCAGGACCCCCACAGCACTGCAG
TGGGCAACCCCGAGTATCTCAACACTGTCCAGCCCACCTGTGTCAACAGCACATTCGACAGCCCTGCCCA
CTGGGCCCAGAAAGGCAGCCACCAAATTAGCCTGGACAACCCTGACTACCAGCAGGACTTCTTTCCCAAG
GAAGCCAAGCCAAATGGCATCTTTAAGGGCTCCACAGCTGAAAATGCAGAATACCTAAGGGTCGCGCCAC
AAAGCAGTGAATTTATTGGAGCATGACCAACTTTCTTGTACAAAGTTGGCATTATAAGAAAGCATTGCTT
ATCAATTTGTTGCAACGAACAGGTCACTATCAGTCAAAATAAAATCATTATTTGCCATCCAGCTGATATC
CCCTATAGTGAGTCGTATTACATGGTCATAGCTGTTTCCTGGCAGCTCTGGCCCGTGTCTCAAAATCTCT
GATGTTACATTGCACAAGATAAAAATATATCATCATGCCTCCTCTAGACCAGCCAGGACAGAAATGCCTC
GACTTCGCTGCTACCCAAGGTTGCCGGGTGACGCACACCGTGGAAACGGATGAAGGCACGAACCCAGTGG
ACATAAGCCTGTTCGGTTCGTAAGCTGTAATGCAAGTAGCGTATGCGCTCACGCAACTGGTCCAGAACCT
TGACCGAACGCAGCGGTGGTAACGGCGCAGTGGCGGTTTTCATGGCTTGTTATGACTGTTTTTTTGGGGT
ACAGTCTATGCCTCGGGCATCCAAGCAGCAAGCGCGTTACGCCGTGGGTCGATGTTTGATGTTATGGAGC
AGCAACGATGTTACGCAGCAGGGCAGTCGCCCTAAAACAAAGTTAAACATTATGAGGGAAGCGGTGATCG
CCGAAGTATCGACTCAACTATCAGAGGTAGTTGGCGTCATCGAGCGCCATCTCGAACCGACGTTGCTGGC
CGTACATTTGTACGGCTCCGCAGTGGATGGCGGCCTGAAGCCACACAGTGATATTGATTTGCTGGTTACG
GTGACCGTAAGGCTTGATGAAACAACGCGGCGAGCTTTGATCAACGACCTTTTGGAAACTTCGGCTTCCC
CTGGAGAGAGCGAGATTCTCCGCGCTGTAGAAGTCACCATTGTTGTGCACGACGACATCATTCCGTGGCG
TTATCCAGCTAAGCGCGAACTGCAATTTGGAGAATGGCAGCGCAATGACATTCTTGCAGGTATCTTCGAG
CCAGCCACGATCGACATTGATCTGGCTATCTTGCTGACAAAAGCAAGAGAACATAGCGTTGCCTTGGTAG
GTCCAGCGGCGGAGGAACTCTTTGATCCGGTTCCTGAACAGGATCTATTTGAGGCGCTAAATGAAACCTT
AACGCTATGGAACTCGCCGCCCGACTGGGCTGGCGATGAGCGAAATGTAGTGCTTACGTTGTCCCGCATT
TGGTACAGCGCAGTAACCGGCAAAATCGCGCCGAAGGATGTCGCTGCCGACTGGGCAATGGAGCGCCTGC
CGGCCCAGTATCAGCCCGTCATACTTGAAGCTAGACAGGCTTATCTTGGACAAGAAGAAGATCGCTTGGC
CTCGCGCGCAGATCAGTTGGAAGAATTTGTCCACTACGTGAAAGGCGAGATCACCAAGGTAGTCGGCAAA
TAACCCTCGAGCCACCCATGACCAAAATCCCTTAACGTGAGTTACGCGTCGTTCCACTGAGCGTCAGACC
CCGTAGAAAAGATCAAAGGATCTTCTTGAGATCCTTTTTTTCTGCGCGTAATCTGCTGCTTGCAAACAAA
AAAACCACCGCTACCAGCGGTGGTTTGTTTGCCGGATCAAGAGCTACCAACTCTTTTTCCGAAGGTAACT
GGCTTCAGCAGAGCGCAGATACCAAATACTGTTCTTCTAGTGTAGCCGTAGTTAGGCCACCACTTCAAGA
ACTCTGTAGCACCGCCTACATACCTCGCTCTGCTAATCCTGTTACCAGTGGCTGCTGCCAGTGGCGATAA
GTCGTGTCTTACCGGGTTGGACTCAAGACGATAGTTACCGGATAAGGCGCAGCGGTCGGGCTGAACGGGG
GGTTCGTGCACACAGCCCAGCTTGGAGCGAACGACCTACACCGAACTGAGATACCTACAGCGTGAGCTAT
GAGAAAGCGCCACGCTTCCCGAAGGGAGAAAGGCGGACAGGTATCCGGTAAGCGGCAGGGTCGGAACAGG
AGAGCGCACGAGGGAGCTTCCAGGGGGAAACGCCTGGTATCTTTATAGTCCTGTCGGGTTTCGCCACCTC
TGACTTGAGCGTCGATTTTTGTGATGCTCGTCAGGGGGGCGGAGCCTATGGAAAAACGCCAGCAACGCGG
CCTTTTTACGGTTCCTGGCCTTTTGCTGGCCTTTTGCTCACATGTTCTTTCCTGCGTTATCCCCTGATTC
TGTGGATAACCGTATTACCGCCTTTGAGTGAGCTGATACCGCTCGCCGCAGCCGAACGACCGAGCGCAGC
GAGTCAGTGAGCGAGGAAGCGGAAGAGCGCCCAATACGCAAACCGCCTCTCCCCGCGCGTTGGCCGATTC
ATTAATGCAGCTGGCACGACAGGTTTCCCGACTGGAAAGCGGGCAGTGAGCGCAACGCAATTAATACGCG
TACCGCTAGCCAGGAAGAGTTTGTAGAAACGCAAAAAGGCCATCCGTCAGGATGGCCTTCTGCTTAGTTT
GATGCCTGGCAGTTTATGGCGGGCGTCCTGCCCGCCACCCTCCGGGCCGTTGCTTCACAACGTTCAAATC
CGCTCCCGGCGGATTTGTCCTACTCAGGAGAGCGTTCACCGACAAACAACAGATAAAACGAAAGGCCCAG
TCTTCCGACTGAGCCTTTCGTTTTATTTGATGCCT
