>Addgene plasmid #82917 | pDONR223_EGFR_p.ELREA746del_T790M | depositor partial sequence | sequence record 157643 | Insert sequence
ATGCGACCCTCCGGGACGGCCGGGGCAGCGCTCCTGGCGCTGCTGGCTGCGCTCTGCCCGGCGAGTCGGG
CTCTGGAGGAAAAGAAAGTTTGCCAAGGCACGAGTAACAAGCTCACGCAGTTGGGCACTTTTGAAGATCA
TTTTCTCAGCCTCCAGAGGATGTTCAATAACTGTGAGGTGGTCCTTGGGAATTTGGAAATTACCTATGTG
CAGAGGAATTATGATCTTTCCTTCTTAAAGACCATCCAGGAGGTGGCTGGTTATGTCCTCATTGCCCTCA
ACACAGTGGAGCGAATTCCTTTGGAAAACCTGCAGATCATCAGAGGAAATATGTACTACGAAAATTCCTA
TGCCTTAGCAGTCTTATCTAACTATGATGCAAATAAAACCGGACTGAAGGAGCTGCCCATGAGAAATTTA
CAGGAAATCCTGCATGGCGCCGTGCGGTTCAGCAACAACCCTGCCCTGTGCAACGTGGAGAGCATCCAGT
GGCGGGACATAGTCAGCAGTGACTTTCTCAGCAACATGTCGATGGACTTCCAGAACCACCTGGGCAGCTG
CCAAAAGTGTGATCCAAGCTGTCCCAATGGGAGCTGCTGGGGTGCAGGAGAGGAGAACTGCCAGAAACTG
ACCAAAATCATCTGTGCCCAGCAGTGCTCCGGGCGCTGCCGTGGCAAGTCCCCCAGTGACTGCTGCCACA
ACCAGTGTGCTGCAGGCTGCACAGGCCCCCGGGAGAGCGACTGCCTGGTCTGCCGCAAATTCCGAGACGA
AGCCACGTGCAAGGACACCTGCCCCCCACTCATGCTCTACAACCCCACCACGTACCAGATGGATGTGAAC
CCCGAGGGCAAATACAGCTTTGGTGCCACCTGCGTGAAGAAGTGTCCCCGTAATTATGTGGTGACAGATC
ACGGCTCGTGCGTCCGAGCCTGTGGGGCCGACAGCTATGAGATGGAGGAAGACGGCGTCCGCAAGTGTAA
GAAGTGCGAAGGGCCTTGCCGCAAAGTGTGTAACGGAATAGGTATTGGTGAATTTAAAGACTCACTCTCC
ATAAATGCTACGAATATTAAACACTTCAAAAACTGCACCTCCATCAGTGGCGATCTCCACATCCTGCCGG
TGGCATTTAGGGGTGACTCCTTCACACATACTCCTCCTCTGGATCCACAGGAACTGGATATTCTGAAAAC
CGTAAAGGAAATCACAGGGTTTTTGCTGATTCAGGCTTGGCCTGAAAACAGGACGGACCTCCATGCCTTT
GAGAACCTAGAAATCATACGCGGCAGGACCAAGCAACATGGTCAGTTTTCTCTTGCAGTCGTCAGCCTGA
ACATAACATCCTTGGGATTACGCTCCCTCAAGGAGATAAGTGATGGAGATGTGATAATTTCAGGAAACAA
AAATTTGTGCTATGCAAATACAATAAACTGGAAAAAACTGTTTGGGACCTCCGGTCAGAAAACCAAAATT
ATAAGCAACAGAGGTGAAAACAGCTGCAAGGCCACAGGCCAGGTCTGCCATGCCTTGTGCTCCCCCGAGG
GCTGCTGGGGCCCGGAGCCCAGGGACTGCGTCTCTTGCCGGAATGTCAGCCGAGGCAGGGAATGCGTGGA
CAAGTGCAACCTTCTGGAGGGTGAGCCAAGGGAGTTTGTGGAGAACTCTGAGTGCATACAGTGCCACCCA
GAGTGCCTGCCTCAGGCCATGAACATCACCTGCACAGGACGGGGACCAGACAACTGTATCCAGTGTGCCC
ACTACATTGACGGCCCCCACTGCGTCAAGACCTGCCCGGCAGGAGTCATGGGAGAAAACAACACCCTGGT
CTGGAAGTACGCAGACGCCGGCCATGTGTGCCACCTGTGCCATCCAAACTGCACCTACGGATGCACTGGG
CCAGGTCTTGAAGGCTGTCCAACGAATGGGCCTAAGATCCCGTCCATCGCCACTGGGATGGTGGGGGCCC
TCCTCTTGCTGCTGGTGGTGGCCCTGGGGATCGGCCTCTTCATGCGAAGGCGCCACATCGTTCGGAAGCG
CACGCTGCGGAGGCTGCTGCAGGAGAGGGAGCTTGTGGAGCCTCTTACACCCAGTGGAGAAGCTCCCAAC
CAAGCTCTCTTGAGGATCTTGAAGGAAACTGAATTCAAAAAGATCAAAGTGCTGGGCTCCGGTGCGTTCG
GCACGGTGTATAAGGGACTCTGGATCCCAGAAGGTGAGAAAGTTAAAATTCCCGTCGCTATCAAAACATC
TCCGAAAGCCAACAAGGAAATCCTCGATGAAGCCTACGTGATGGCCAGCGTGGACAACCCCCACGTGTGC
CGCCTGCTGGGCATCTGCCTCACCTCCACCGTGCAACTCATCATGCAGCTCATGCCCTTCGGCTGCCTCC
TGGACTATGTCCGGGAACACAAAGACAATATTGGCTCCCAGTACCTGCTCAACTGGTGTGTGCAGATCGC
AAAGGGCATGAACTACTTGGAGGACCGTCGCTTGGTGCACCGCGACCTGGCAGCCAGGAACGTACTGGTG
AAAACACCGCAGCATGTCAAGATCACAGATTTTGGGCTGGCCAAACTGCTGGGTGCGGAAGAGAAAGAAT
ACCATGCAGAAGGAGGCAAAGTGCCTATCAAGTGGATGGCATTGGAATCAATTTTACACAGAATCTATAC
CCACCAGAGTGATGTCTGGAGCTACGGGGTGACCGTTTGGGAGTTGATGACCTTTGGATCCAAGCCATAT
GACGGAATCCCTGCCAGCGAGATCTCCTCCATCCTGGAGAAAGGAGAACGCCTCCCTCAGCCACCCATAT
GTACCATCGATGTCTACATGATCATGGTCAAGTGCTGGATGATAGACGCAGATAGTCGCCCAAAGTTCCG
TGAGTTGATCATCGAATTCTCCAAAATGGCCCGAGACCCCCAGCGCTACCTTGTCATTCAGGGGGATGAA
AGAATGCATTTGCCAAGTCCTACAGACTCCAACTTCTACCGTGCCCTGATGGATGAAGAAGACATGGACG
ACGTGGTGGATGCCGACGAGTACCTCATCCCACAGCAGGGCTTCTTCAGCAGCCCCTCCACGTCACGGAC
TCCCCTCCTGAGCTCTCTGAGTGCAACCAGCAACAATTCCACCGTGGCTTGCATTGATAGAAATGGGCTG
CAAAGCTGTCCCATCAAGGAAGACAGCTTCTTGCAGCGATACAGCTCAGACCCCACAGGCGCCTTGACTG
AGGACAGCATAGACGACACCTTCCTCCCAGTGCCTGAATACATAAACCAGTCCGTTCCCAAAAGGCCCGC
TGGCTCTGTGCAGAATCCTGTCTATCACAATCAGCCTCTGAACCCCGCGCCCAGCAGAGACCCACACTAC
CAGGACCCCCACAGCACTGCAGTGGGCAACCCCGAGTATCTCAACACTGTCCAGCCCACCTGTGTCAACA
GCACATTCGACAGCCCTGCCCACTGGGCCCAGAAAGGCAGCCACCAAATTAGCCTGGACAACCCTGACTA
CCAGCAGGACTTCTTTCCCAAGGAAGCCAAGCCAAATGGCATCTTTAAGGGCTCCACAGCTGAAAATGCA
GAATACCTAAGGGTCGCGCCACAAAGCAGTGAATTTATTGGAGCATGA
